Addgene plasmid #121101: SRF 1-133 pGEX4T1
Purpose: Expression of SRF fragment as a GST fusion protein
Depositing lab: Paul Herring. Depositing organization: Indiana University School of Medicine, Indianapolis. Publication: Identification of Barx2b, a serum response factor-associated homeodomain protein. Herring BP, Kriegel AM, Hoggatt AM. J Biol Chem. 2001 Apr 27;276(17):14482-9. doi: 10.1074/jbc.M011585200. Epub 2001 Jan 29. PubMed 11278942.
Backbone
  Vector backbone: pGEX4T1
  Vector type: Bacterial Expression
Growth in bacteria
  Bacterial resistance: Ampicillin, 100 μg/mL
  Growth temperature: 37°C
  Growth strain: DH5alpha
  Copy number: High Copy
Gene/Insert
  Gene/Insert name: SRF
  Species: H. sapiens (human)
  Insert size (bp): 400
  Mutation: contains amino acids 1-133
  Entrez Gene: SRF (a.k.a. MCM1)
  Tag / fusion protein: GST (N terminal on backbone)
  Cloning method: Restriction Enzyme; 5′ cloning site Unknown (unknown if destroyed); 3′ cloning site Unknown (unknown if destroyed)
Terms and licenses: Academic/Nonprofit Terms; Industry Terms: Not Available to Industry
Depositor comments: see attached PDF of map and sequence
How to cite: SRF 1-133 pGEX4T1 was a gift from Paul Herring (Addgene plasmid # 121101 ; http://n2t.net/addgene:121101 ; RRID:Addgene_121101)
