[The description below was written by a language model from this plasmid's Addgene catalogue record and pLannotate feature annotations shown in this document.]
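Description:
SRF 1-133 pGEX4T1 is a bacterial expression plasmid built on the pGEX4T1 backbone for producing the N-terminal portion of human serum response factor (SRF) as a glutathione S-transferase fusion protein in E. coli. The sequenced plasmid is 5,366 nt. It replicates from a ColE1/pMB1-type origin, recorded as high copy, and is selected with ampicillin through the β-lactamase (AmpR) gene and its own promoter. Short annotated fragments of rop, bom, lacZα and yciV, along with a lac promoter, operator and CAP site downstream of lacI, are backbone remnants and play no evident role in expression of the insert.

The expression cassette is driven by the tac promoter, a strong hybrid trp/lac promoter, followed by a lac operator. The plasmid carries its own lacI gene, so the lac repressor keeps transcription low until it is relieved by IPTG. The promoter reads into the Schistosoma japonicum GST coding sequence, which is followed after a short linker by an approximately 400 bp SRF fragment encoding amino acids 1-133. This places GST at the N terminus of the fusion. The restriction sites used for cloning are not recorded.

SRF is a transcription factor that binds serum response elements. A GST-tagged fragment of this kind can be captured on glutathione resin for affinity purification. The stated purpose is simply expression of the SRF fragment as a GST fusion. The associated publication concerns an SRF-associated homeodomain protein, which suggests use in mapping protein interaction regions, such as in pull-down assays, but the record does not say so explicitly.
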