Features (pLannotate 1.2.2; 17 found; start..end, strand, type, name):
     81..109     +  promoter       tac promoter: strong E. coli promoter; hybrid between the trp and lac UV5 promoters
    117..133     +  protein_bind   lac operator: The lac repressor binds to the lac operator to inhibit transcription in E. coli. This inhibition can be relieved by adding lactose or isopropyl-β-D-thiogalactopyranoside (IPTG). lac repressor encoded by lacI
    156..809     +  CDS            GST26_SCHJA: Experimental evidence at protein level: Swiss-Prot protein existence level 1. GST isoenzymes appear to play a central role in the parasite detoxification system. Other functions are also suspected including a role in increasing the solubility of haematin in the parasite gut. From Schistosoma japonicum (Blood fluke).
    846..1241    +  CDS            SRF (fragment): SRF_HUMAN - Experimental evidence at protein level: Swiss-Prot protein existence level 1. SRF is a transcription factor that binds to the serum response element (SRE), a short sequence of dyad symmetry located 300 bp to the 5' of the site of transcription initiation of some genes (such as FOS). Together with MRTFA transcription coactivator, controls expression of genes regulating the cytoskeleton during development, morphogenesis and cell migration. The SRF-MRTFA complex activity responds to Rho GTPase-induced changes in cellular globular actin (G- actin) concentration, thereby coupling cytosk
   1281..1320    +  CDS            rop (fragment): Rop protein, which maintains plasmids at low copy number; rop
   1422..1462    +  misc_feature   bom (fragment): basis of mobility region from pBR322
   1567..1671    +  promoter       AmpR promoter: bla
   1672..2532    +  CDS            AmpR: β-lactamase; bla; confers resistance to ampicillin, carbenicillin, and related antibiotics
   2703..3291    +  rep_origin     ori: high-copy-number ColE1/pMB1/pBR322/pUC origin of replication
   3477..3528    -  misc_feature   bom (fragment): basis of mobility region from pBR322
   3535..3612    +  promoter       lacI promoter: lacI
   3613..4695    +  CDS            lacI: lac repressor; lacI; The lac repressor binds to the lac operator to inhibit transcription in E. coli. This inhibition can be relieved by adding lactose or isopropyl-β-D-thiogalactopyranoside (IPTG).
   4708..4729    +  protein_bind   CAP binding site: CAP binding activates transcription in the presence of cAMP. E. coli catabolite activator protein
   4744..4774    +  promoter       lac promoter: promoter for the E. coli lac operon
   4782..4798    +  protein_bind   lac operator: The lac repressor binds to the lac operator to inhibit transcription in E. coli. This inhibition can be relieved by adding lactose or isopropyl-β-D-thiogalactopyranoside (IPTG). lac repressor encoded by lacI
   4818..4991    +  CDS            lacZα: LacZα fragment of β-galactosidase; lacZ fragment
   5255..5       -  CDS            yciV (fragment) (across the origin): RNAAM_ECOLI - Also known as trpH From Escherichia coli (strain K12).
>Addgene plasmid #121101 | SRF 1-133 pGEX4T1 | addgene full sequence | sequence record 234696 | Addgene NGS Result
CTCAAGGCGCACTCCCGTTCTGGATAATGTTTTTTGCGCCGACATCATAACGGTTCTGGCAAATATTCTG
AAATGAGCTGTTGACAATTAATCATCGGCTCGTATAATGTGTGGAATTGTGAGCGGATAACAATTTCACA
CAGGAAACAGTATTCATGTCCCCTATACTAGGTTATTGGAAAATTAAGGGCCTTGTGCAACCCACTCGAC
TTCTTTTGGAATATCTTGAAGAAAAATATGAAGAGCATTTGTATGAGCGCGATGAAGGTGATAAATGGCG
AAACAAAAAGTTTGAATTGGGTTTGGAGTTTCCCAATCTTCCTTATTATATTGATGGTGATGTTAAATTA
ACACAGTCTATGGCCATCATACGTTATATAGCTGACAAGCACAACATGTTGGGTGGTTGTCCAAAAGAGC
GTGCAGAGATTTCAATGCTTGAAGGAGCGGTTTTGGATATTAGATACGGTGTTTCGAGAATTGCATATAG
TAAAGACTTTGAAACTCTCAAAGTTGATTTTCTTAGCAAGCTACCTGAAATGCTGAAAATGTTCGAAGAT
CGTTTATGTCATAAAACATATTTAAATGGTGATCATGTAACCCATCCTGACTTCATGTTGTATGACGCTC
TTGATGTTGTTTTATACATGGACCCAATGTGCCTGGATGCGTTCCCAAAATTAGTTTGTTTTAAAAAACG
TATTGAAGCTATCCCACAAATTGATAAGTACTTGAAATCCAGCAAGTATATAGCATGGCCTTTGCAGGGC
TGGCAAGCCACGTTTGGTGGTGGCGACCATCCTCCAAAATCGGATCTGGTTCCGCGTGGATCCCCGGAAT
TCGCTATGTTACCGACCCAAGCTGGGGCCGCGGCGGCTCTGGGCCGGGGCTCGGCCCTGGGGGGCAGCCT
GAACCGGACCCCGACGGGGCGGCCGGGCGGCGGCGGCGGGACACGCGGGGCTAACGGGGGCCGGGTCCCC
GGGAATGGCGCGGGGCTCGGGCCCGGCCGCCTGGAGCGGGAGGCTGCGGCAGCGGCGGCAACCACCCCGG
CGCCCACCGCGGGGGCCCTCTACAGCGGCAGCGAGGGCGACTCGGAGTCGGGCGAGGAGGAGGAGCTGGG
CGCCGAGCGGCGCGGCCTGAAGCGGAGCCTGAGCGAGATGGAGATCGGTATGGTGGTCGGTGGGCCCGAG
GCGTCGGCAGCGGCCACCGGGGGCTACGGGCCGGTGAGCGGCGCGGTGAGCTAGTCGACTCGAGCGGCCG
CATCGTGACTGACTGACGATCTGCCTCGCGCGTTTCGGTGATGACGGTGAAAACCTCTGACACATGCAGC
TCCCGGAGACGGTCACAGCTTGTCTGTAAGCGGATGCCGGGAGCAGACAAGCCCGTCAGGGCGCGTCAGC
GGGTGTTGGCGGGTGTCGGGGCGCAGCCATGACCCAGTCACGTAGCGATAGCGGAGTGTATAATTCTTGA
AGACGAAAGGGCCTCGTGATACGCCTATTTTTATAGGTTAATGTCATGATAATAATGGTTTCTTAGACGT
CAGGTGGCACTTTTCGGGGAAATGTGCGCGGAACCCCTATTTGTTTATTTTTCTAAATACATTCAAATAT
GTATCCGCTCATGAGACAATAACCCTGATAAATGCTTCAATAATATTGAAAAAGGAAGAGTATGAGTATT
CAACATTTCCGTGTCGCCCTTATTCCCTTTTTTGCGGCATTTTGCCTTCCTGTTTTTGCTCACCCAGAAA
CGCTGGTGAAAGTAAAAGATGCTGAAGATCAGTTGGGTGCACGAGTGGGTTACATCGAACTGGATCTCAA
CAGCGGTAAGATCCTTGAGAGTTTTCGCCCCGAAGAACGTTTTCCAATGATGAGCACTTTTAAAGTTCTG
CTATGTGGCGCGGTATTATCCCGTGTTGACGCCGGGCAAGAGCAACTCGGTCGCCGCATACACTATTCTC
AGAATGACTTGGTTGAGTACTCACCAGTCACAGAAAAGCATCTTACGGATGGCATGACAGTAAGAGAATT
ATGCAGTGCTGCCATAACCATGAGTGATAACACTGCGGCCAACTTACTTCTGACAACGATCGGAGGACCG
AAGGAGCTAACCGCTTTTTTGCACAACATGGGGGATCATGTAACTCGCCTTGATCGTTGGGAACCGGAGC
TGAATGAAGCCATACCAAACGACGAGCGTGACACCACGATGCCTGCAGCAATGGCAACAACGTTGCGCAA
ACTATTAACTGGCGAACTACTTACTCTAGCTTCCCGGCAACAATTAATAGACTGGATGGAGGCGGATAAA
GTTGCAGGACCACTTCTGCGCTCGGCCCTTCCGGCTGGCTGGTTTATTGCTGATAAATCTGGAGCCGGTG
AGCGTGGGTCTCGCGGTATCATTGCAGCACTGGGGCCAGATGGTAAGCCCTCCCGTATCGTAGTTATCTA
CACGACGGGGAGTCAGGCAACTATGGATGAACGAAATAGACAGATCGCTGAGATAGGTGCCTCACTGATT
AAGCATTGGTAACTGTCAGACCAAGTTTACTCATATATACTTTAGATTGATTTAAAACTTCATTTTTAAT
TTAAAAGGATCTAGGTGAAGATCCTTTTTGATAATCTCATGACCAAAATCCCTTAACGTGAGTTTTCGTT
CCACTGAGCGTCAGACCCCGTAGAAAAGATCAAAGGATCTTCTTGAGATCCTTTTTTTCTGCGCGTAATC
TGCTGCTTGCAAACAAAAAAACCACCGCTACCAGCGGTGGTTTGTTTGCCGGATCAAGAGCTACCAACTC
TTTTTCCGAAGGTAACTGGCTTCAGCAGAGCGCAGATACCAAATACTGTCCTTCTAGTGTAGCCGTAGTT
AGGCCACCACTTCAAGAACTCTGTAGCACCGCCTACATACCTCGCTCTGCTAATCCTGTTACCAGTGGCT
GCTGCCAGTGGCGATAAGTCGTGTCTTACCGGGTTGGACTCAAGACGATAGTTACCGGATAAGGCGCAGC
GGTCGGGCTGAACGGGGGGTTCGTGCACACAGCCCAGCTTGGAGCGAACGACCTACACCGAACTGAGATA
CCTACAGCGTGAGCTATGAGAAAGCGCCACGCTTCCCGAAGGGAGAAAGGCGGACAGGTATCCGGTAAGC
GGCAGGGTCGGAACAGGAGAGCGCACGAGGGAGCTTCCAGGGGGAAACGCCTGGTATCTTTATAGTCCTG
TCGGGTTTCGCCACCTCTGACTTGAGCGTCGATTTTTGTGATGCTCGTCAGGGGGGCGGAGCCTATGGAA
AAACGCCAGCAACGCGGCCTTTTTACGGTTCCTGGCCTTTTGCTGGCCTTTTGCTCACATGTTCTTTCCT
GCGTTATCCCCTGATTCTGTGGATAACCGTATTACCGCCTTTGAGTGAGCTGATACCGCTCGCCGCAGCC
GAACGACCGAGCGCAGCGAGTCAGTGAGCGAGGAAGCGGAAGAGCGCCTGATGCGGTATTTTCTCCTTAC
GCATCTGTGCGGTATTTCACACCGCATAAATTCCGACACCATCGAATGGCGCAAAACCTTTCGCGGTATG
GCATGATAGCGCCCGGAAGAGAGTCAATTCAGGGTGGTGAATGTGAAACCAGTAACGTTATACGATGTCG
CAGAGTATGCCGGTGTCTCTTATCAGACCGTTTCCCGCGTGGTGAACCAGGCCAGCCACGTTTCTGCGAA
AACGCGGGAAAAAGTGGAAGCGGCGATGGCGGAGCTGAATTACATTCCCAACCGCGTGGCACAACAACTG
GCGGGCAAACAGTCGTTGCTGATTGGCGTTGCCACCTCCAGTCTGGCCCTGCACGCGCCGTCGCAAATTG
TCGCGGCGATTAAATCTCGCGCCGATCAACTGGGTGCCAGCGTGGTGGTGTCGATGGTAGAACGAAGCGG
CGTCGAAGCCTGTAAAGCGGCGGTGCACAATCTTCTCGCGCAACGCGTCAGTGGGCTGATCATTAACTAT
CCGCTGGATGACCAGGATGCCATTGCTGTGGAAGCTGCCTGCACTAATGTTCCGGCGTTATTTCTTGATG
TCTCTGACCAGACACCCATCAACAGTATTATTTTCTCCCATGAAGACGGTACGCGACTGGGCGTGGAGCA
TCTGGTCGCATTGGGTCACCAGCAAATCGCGCTGTTAGCGGGCCCATTAAGTTCTGTCTCGGCGCGTCTG
CGTCTGGCTGGCTGGCATAAATATCTCACTCGCAATCAAATTCAGCCGATAGCGGAACGGGAAGGCGACT
GGAGTGCCATGTCCGGTTTTCAACAAACCATGCAAATGCTGAATGAGGGCATCGTTCCCACTGCGATGCT
GGTTGCCAACGATCAGATGGCGCTGGGCGCAATGCGCGCCATTACCGAGTCCGGGCTGCGCGTTGGTGCG
GATATCTCGGTAGTGGGATACGACGATACCGAAGACAGCTCATGTTATATCCCGCCGTTAACCACCATCA
AACAGGATTTTCGCCTGCTGGGGCAAACCAGCGTGGACCGCTTGCTGCAACTCTCTCAGGGCCAGGCGGT
GAAGGGCAATCAGCTGTTGCCCGTCTCACTGGTGAAAAGAAAAACCACCCTGGCGCCCAATACGCAAACC
GCCTCTCCCCGCGCGTTGGCCGATTCATTAATGCAGCTGGCACGACAGGTTTCCCGACTGGAAAGCGGGC
AGTGAGCGCAACGCAATTAATGTAAGTTAGCTCACTCATTAGGCACCCCAGGCTTTACACTTTATGCTTC
CGGCTCGTATGTTGTGTGGAATTGTGAGCGGATAACAATTTCACACAGGAAACAGCTATGACCATGATTA
CGGATTCACTGGCCGTCGTTTTACAACGTCGTGACTGGGAAAACCCTGGCGTTACCCAACTTAATCGCCT
TGCAGCACATCCCCCTTTCGCCAGCTGGCGTAATAGCGAAGAGGCCCGCACCGATCGCCCTTCCCAACAG
TTGCGCAGCCTGAATGGCGAATGGCGCTTTGCCTGGTTTCCGGCACCAGAAGCGGTGCCGGAAAGCTGGC
TGGAGTGCGATCTTCCTGAGGCCGATACTGTCGTCGTCCCCTCAAACTGGCAGATGCACGGTTACGATGC
GCCCATCTACACCAACGTGACCTATCCCATTACGGTCAATCCGCCGTTTGTTCCCACGGAGAATCCGACG
GGTTGTTACTCGCTCACATTTAATGTTGATGAAAGCTGGCTACAGGAAGGCCAGACGCGAATTATTTTTG
ATGGCGTTGGAATTAGCTTATCGACTGCACGGTGCACCAATGCTTCTGGCGTCAGGCAGCCATCGGAAGC
TGTGGTATGGCTGTGCAGGTCGTAAATCACTGCATAATTCGTGTCG
